Addgene plasmid #242214: pPB-CAG-ARID1A-deltaARIDIDR2-FLAG
Purpose: Expression of human ARID1A ∆ARID and ∆IDR2 (deletion of a.a. 971-1610) using piggyBac transposition
Depositing lab: Courtney Hodges. Depositing organization: Baylor College of Medicine. Publication: beta-catenin functions as a molecular adapter for disordered cBAF interactions. Chan YS, Gao Q, Robinson SA, Wang W, Filandrova R, Weinhold LM, Cabrera ML, Zhang M, Ambati CSR, Lerario AM, Putluri N, Kiseljak-Vassiliades K, Wierman ME, Habra MA, Hammer GD, Veverka V, Cermakova K, Hodges HC. Mol Cell. 2025 Jul 15:S1097-2765(25)00576-3. doi: 10.1016/j.molcel.2025.06.026. PubMed 40695292.
Backbone
  Vector backbone: pPB
  Vector type: Mammalian Expression ; piggyBac
  Selectable markers: Blasticidin
Growth in bacteria
  Bacterial resistance: Ampicillin, 100 μg/mL
  Growth temperature: 37°C
  Growth strain: NEB Stable
  Copy number: Unknown
Gene/Insert
  Gene/Insert name: ARID1A (alt name: BAF250a)
  Species: H. sapiens (human)
  Mutation: Deleted ARID and IDR2 from ARID1A (deletion of a.a. 971-1610)
  Entrez Gene: ARID1A (a.k.a. B120, BAF250, BAF250a, BM029, C1orf4, CSS2, ELD, MRD14, OSA1, P270, SMARCF1, hELD, hOSA1)
  Promoter: CAG
  Tag / fusion protein: FLAG (C terminal on insert)
  Cloning method: Gene Synthesis
Terms and licenses: Academic/Nonprofit Terms; Industry Terms: Not Available to Industry
How to cite: pPB-CAG-ARID1A-deltaARIDIDR2-FLAG was a gift from Courtney Hodges (Addgene plasmid # 242214 ; http://n2t.net/addgene:242214 ; RRID:Addgene_242214)
