[The description below was written by a language model from this plasmid's Addgene catalogue record and pLannotate feature annotations shown in this document.]
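Description:
pPB-CAG-ARID1A-deltaARIDIDR2-FLAG is an 11.8 kb mammalian expression plasmid on the pPB piggyBac transposon backbone, designed to integrate a mutant human ARID1A transgene stably into the genome when piggyBac transposase is supplied. In E. coli it replicates from a high-copy ColE1/pUC-type origin and is selected through the AmpR β-lactamase gene. It also carries an f1 phage origin and leftover cloning-vector elements: lacZα and lacI fragments, lac promoter/operator segments, and T7 and T3 promoters. The automated feature table does not annotate the piggyBac terminal repeats, so their positions around the cargo cannot be read from the record. The unannotated gaps on either side of the expression cassette are where they would be expected.

The payload is driven by the CAG promoter, annotated as the CMV enhancer, chicken β-actin promoter and chimeric β-actin/β-globin intron, which gives strong constitutive expression in mammalian cells. A short match to the hPGK promoter just downstream is only a fragment. The open reading frame encodes ARID1A (BAF250a), a subunit of SWI/SNF (BAF) chromatin remodelling complexes, with residues 971–1610 deleted to remove the ARID DNA-binding domain and the second intrinsically disordered region (IDR2). The insert was made by gene synthesis. It has a C-terminal epitope tag, annotated as 3xFLAG, for detection or immunoprecipitation. An EMCV IRES then links the blasticidin S deaminase gene (bsr) to the same transcript, which ends at a bGH polyadenylation signal, so blasticidin resistance is coupled to expression of the ARID1A mutant. The construct is suited to making stable cell lines for domain-deletion analysis of ARID1A function. The associated publication concerns disordered-region interactions between cBAF and β-catenin.
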