Features (pLannotate 1.2.2; 24 found; start..end, strand, type, name):
      5..160     -  CDS            lacZα (fragment): LacZα fragment of β-galactosidase; lacZ fragment
    168..186     +  promoter       T7 promoter: promoter for bacteriophage T7 RNA polymerase
    571..950     +  enhancer       CMV enhancer: human cytomegalovirus immediate early enhancer
    952..1227    +  promoter       chicken β-actin promoter: No description available
   1228..2201    +  intron         chimeric intron: chimera between introns from chicken β-actin and rabbit β-globin
   2202..2261    +  promoter       hPGK promoter (fragment): human phosphoglycerate kinase 1 promoter
   2287..7221    +  CDS            ARID1A (fragment): ARI1A_HUMAN - Also known as BAF250, BAF250A, C1orf4, OSA1, SMARCF1. Experimental evidence at protein level: Swiss-Prot protein existence level 1. Involved in transcriptional activation and repression of select genes by chromatin remodeling (alteration of DNA-nucleosome topology). Component of SWI/SNF chromatin remodeling complexes that carry out key enzymatic activities, changing chromatin structure by altering DNA-histone contacts within a nucleosome in an ATP-dependent manner. Binds DNA non-specifically. Belongs to the neural progenitors- specific chromatin remodeling complex (npBAF complex)
   7228..7293    +  CDS            3xFLAG: three tandem FLAG® epitope tags, followed by an enterokinase cleavage site
   7376..7937    +  misc_feature   IRES: internal ribosome entry site (IRES) of the encephalomyocarditis virus (EMCV)
   7946..8365    +  CDS            bsr: BSR_BACCE - Experimental evidence at protein level: Swiss-Prot protein existence level 1. Catalyzes the deamination of the cytosine moiety of the antibiotics blasticidin S, cytomycin and acetylblasticidin S. From Bacillus cereus.
   8414..8638    +  polyA_signal   bGH poly(A) signal: bovine growth hormone polyadenylation signal
   8707..8729    -  protein_bind   lac operator (fragment): The lac repressor binds to the lac operator to inhibit transcription in E. coli. This inhibition can be relieved by adding lactose or isopropyl-β-D-thiogalactopyranoside (IPTG). lac repressor encoded by lacI
   8733..8763    -  promoter       lac promoter: promoter for the E. coli lac operon
   8778..8799    -  protein_bind   CAP binding site: CAP binding activates transcription in the presence of cAMP. E. coli catabolite activator protein
   8812..8851    -  CDS            lacI (fragment): lac repressor; lacI; The lac repressor binds to the lac operator to inhibit transcription in E. coli. This inhibition can be relieved by adding lactose or isopropyl-β-D-thiogalactopyranoside (IPTG).
   9136..9154    -  promoter       T3 promoter: promoter for bacteriophage T3 RNA polymerase
   9197..9219    -  protein_bind   lac operator (fragment): The lac repressor binds to the lac operator to inhibit transcription in E. coli. This inhibition can be relieved by adding lactose or isopropyl-β-D-thiogalactopyranoside (IPTG). lac repressor encoded by lacI
   9223..9253    -  promoter       lac promoter: promoter for the E. coli lac operon
   9268..9289    -  protein_bind   CAP binding site: CAP binding activates transcription in the presence of cAMP. E. coli catabolite activator protein
   9302..9394    -  CDS            lacI (fragment): lac repressor; lacI; The lac repressor binds to the lac operator to inhibit transcription in E. coli. This inhibition can be relieved by adding lactose or isopropyl-β-D-thiogalactopyranoside (IPTG).
   9577..10165   -  rep_origin     ori: high-copy-number ColE1/pMB1/pBR322/pUC origin of replication
  10336..11196   -  CDS            AmpR: β-lactamase; bla; confers resistance to ampicillin, carbenicillin, and related antibiotics
  11197..11301   -  promoter       AmpR promoter: bla
  11354..11782   -  rep_origin     f1 ori (sequence partly withheld): f1 bacteriophage origin of replication; arrow indicates direction of (+) strand synthesis
>Addgene plasmid #242214 | pPB-CAG-ARID1A-deltaARIDIDR2-FLAG | addgene full sequence | sequence record 485623 | Addgene NGS Result
CCCATTCGCCATTCAGGCTGCGCAACTGTTGGGAAGGGCGATCGGTGCGGGCCTCTTCGCTATTACGCCA
GCTGGCGAAAGGGGGATGTGCTGCAAGGCGATTAAGTTGGGTAACGCCAGGGTTTTCCCAGTCACGACGT
TGTAAAACGACGGCCAGTGAGCGCGCGTAATACGACTCACTATAGGGCGAATTGGGGCGCGCCATTCTAG
ATTAACCCTAGAAAGATAGTCTGCGTAAAATTGACGCATGCATTCTTGAAATATTGCTCTCTCTTTCTAA
ATAGCGCGAATCCGTCGCTGTGCATTTAGGACATCTCAGTCGCCGCTTGGAGCTCCCGTGAGGCGTGCTT
GTCAATGCGGTAAGTGTCACTGATTTTGAACTATAACGACCGCGTGAGTCAAAATGACGCATGATTATCT
TTTACGTGACTTTTAAGATTTAACTCATACGATAATTATATTGTTATTTCATGTTCTACTTACGTGATAA
CTTATTATATATATATTTTCTTGTTATAGATATCAACTAGAATGCTAGACTCGAGAAGCTTGATCGGCCA
CGCGGATCTCGACATTGATTATTGACTAGTTATTAATAGTAATCAATTACGGGGTCATTAGTTCATAGCC
CATATATGGAGTTCCGCGTTACATAACTTACGGTAAATGGCCCGCCTGGCTGACCGCCCAACGACCCCCG
CCCATTGACGTCAATAATGACGTATGTTCCCATAGTAACGCCAATAGGGACTTTCCATTGACGTCAATGG
GTGGAGTATTTACGGTAAACTGCCCACTTGGCAGTACATCAAGTGTATCATATGCCAAGTACGCCCCCTA
TTGACGTCAATGACGGTAAATGGCCCGCCTGGCATTATGCCCAGTACATGACCTTATGGGACTTTCCTAC
TTGGCAGTACATCTACGTATTAGTCATCGCTATTACCATGGTCGAGGTGAGCCCCACGTTCTGCTTCACT
CTCCCCATCTCCCCCCCCTCCCCACCCCCAATTTTGTATTTATTTATTTTTTAATTATTTTGTGCAGCGA
TGGGGGCGGGGGGGGGGGGGGCGCGCGCCAGGCGGGGCGGGGCGGGGCGAGGGGCGGGGCGGGGCGAGGC
GGAGAGGTGCGGCGGCAGCCAATCAGAGCGGCGCGCTCCGAAAGTTTCCTTTTATGGCGAGGCGGCGGCG
GCGGCGGCCCTATAAAAAGCGAAGCGCGCGGCGGGCGGGAGTCGCTGCGCGCTGCCTTCGCCCCGTGCCC
CGCTCCGCCGCCGCCTCGCGCCGCCCGCCCCGGCTCTGACTGACCGCGTTACTCCCACAGGTGAGCGGGC
GGGACGGCCCTTCTCCTCCGGGCTGTAATTAGCGCTTGGTTTAATGACGGCTTGTTTCTTTTCTGTGGCT
GCGTGAAAGCCTTGAGGGGCTCCGGGAGGGCCCTTTGTGCGGGGGGAGCGGCTCGGGGGGTGCGTGCGTG
TGTGTGTGCGTGGGGAGCGCCGCGTGCGGCTCCGCGCTGCCCGGCGGCTGTGAGCGCTGCGGGCGCGGCG
CGGGGCTTTGTGCGCTCCGCAGTGTGCGCGAGGGGAGCGCGGCCGGGGGCGGTGCCCCGCGGTGCGGGGG
GGGCTGCGAGGGGAACAAAGGCTGCGTGCGGGGTGTGTGCGTGGGGGGGTGAGCAGGGGGTGTGGGCGCG
TCGGTCGGGCTGCAACCCCCCCTGCACCCCCCTCCCCGAGTTGCTGAGCACGGCCCGGCTTCGGGTGCGG
GGCTCCGTACGGGGCGTGGCGCGGGGCTCGCCGTGCCGGGCGGGGGGTGGCGGCAGGTGGGGGTGCCGGG
CGGGGCGGGGCCGCCTCGGGCCGGGGAGGGCTCGGGGGAGGGGCGCGGCGGCCCCCGGAGCGCCGGCGGC
TGTCGAGGCGCGGCGAGCCGCAGCCATTGCCTTTTATGGTAATCGTGCGAGAGGGCGCAGGGACTTCCTT
TGTCCCAAATCTGTGCGGAGCCGAAATCTGGGAGGCGCCGCCGCACCCCCTCTAGCGGGCGCGGGGCGAA
GCGGTGCGGCGCCGGCAGGAAGGAAATGGGCGGGGAGGGCCTTCGTGCGTCGCCGCGCCGCCGTCCCCTT
CTCCCTCTCCAGCCTCGGGGCTGTCCGCGGGGGGACGGCTGCCTTCGGGGGGGACGGGGCAGGGCGGGGT
TCGGCTTCTGGCGTGTGACCGGCGGCTCTAGCCGGAGCGCACGTCGGCAGTCGGCTCCCTCGTTGACCGA
ATCACCGACCTCTCTCCCCAGGGGGATCCACCGGGCTAGCGCCACCATGGCCGCGCAGGTCGCCCCCGCC
GCCGCCAGCAGCCTGGGCAACCCGCCGCCGCCGCCGCCCTCGGAGCTGAAGAAAGCCGAGCAGCAGCAGC
GGGAGGAGGCGGGGGGCGAGGCGGCGGCGGCGGCAGCGGCCGAGCGCGGGGAAATGAAGGCAGCCGCCGG
GCAGGAAAGCGAGGGCCCCGCCGTGGGGCCGCCGCAGCCGCTGGGAAAGGAGCTGCAGGACGGGGCCGAG
AGCAATGGGGGTGGCGGCGGCGGCGGAGCCGGCAGCGGCGGCGGGCCCGGCGCGGAGCCGGATCTCAAAA
ACAGTAACGGAAACGCTGGCCCTAGGCCCGCCCTGAACAATAACCTCACGGAGCCGCCCGGCGGCGGCGG
TGGCGGCAGCAGCGATGGGGTGGGGGCGCCTCCTCACTCAGCCGCGGCCGCCTTGCCGCCCCCAGCCTAC
GGCTTCGGGCAACCCTACGGCCGGAGCCCGTCTGCCGTCGCCGCCGCCGCGGCCGCCGTCTTCCACCAAC
AACATGGCGGACAACAAAGCCCTGGCCTGGCAGCGCTGCAGAGCGGCGGCGGCGGGGGCCTGGAGCCCTA
CGCGGGGCCCCAGCAGAACTCTCACGACCACGGCTTCCCCAACCACCAGTACAACTCCTACTACCCCAAC
CGCAGCGCCTACCCCCCGCCCGCCCCGGCCTACGCGCTGAGCTCCCCGAGAGGTGGCACTCCGGGCTCCG
GCGCGGCGGCGGCTGCCGGCTCCAAGCCGCCTCCCTCCTCCAGCGCCTCCGCCTCCTCGTCGTCTTCGTC
CTTCGCTCAGCAGCGCTTCGGGGCCATGGGGGGAGGCGGCCCCTCCGCGGCCGGCGGGGGAACTCCCCAG
CCCACCGCCACCCCCACCCTCAACCAACTGCTCACGTCGCCCAGCTCGGCCCGGGGCTACCAGGGCTACC
CCGGGGGCGACTACAGTGGCGGGCCCCAGGACGGGGGCGCCGGCAAGGGCCCGGCGGACATGGCCTCGCA
GTGTTGGGGGGCTGCGGCGGCGGCAGCTGCGGCGGCGGCCGCCTCGGGAGGGGCCCAACAAAGGAGCCAC
CACGCGCCCATGAGCCCCGGGAGCAGCGGCGGCGGGGGGCAGCCGCTCGCCCGGACCCCTCAGCCATCCA
GTCCAATGGATCAGATGGGCAAGATGAGACCTCAGCCATATGGCGGGACTAACCCATACTCGCAGCAACA
GGGACCTCCGTCAGGACCGCAGCAAGGACATGGGTACCCAGGGCAGCCATACGGGTCCCAGACCCCGCAG
CGGTACCCGATGACCATGCAGGGCCGGGCGCAGAGTGCCATGGGCGGCCTCTCTTATACACAGCAGATTC
CTCCTTATGGACAACAAGGCCCCAGCGGGTATGGTCAACAGGGCCAGACTCCATATTACAACCAGCAAAG
TCCTCACCCTCAGCAGCAGCAGCCACCCTACTCCCAGCAACCACCGTCCCAGACCCCTCATGCCCAACCT
TCGTATCAGCAGCAGCCACAGTCTCAACCACCACAGCTCCAGTCCTCTCAGCCTCCATACTCCCAGCAGC
CATCCCAGCCTCCACATCAGCAGTCCCCGGCTCCATACCCCTCCCAGCAGTCGACGACACAGCAGCACCC
CCAGAGCCAGCCCCCCTACTCACAGCCACAGGCTCAGTCTCCTTACCAGCAGCAGCAACCTCAGCAGCCA
GCACCCTCGACGCTCTCCCAGCAGGCTGCGTATCCTCAGCCCCAGTCTCAGCAGTCCCAGCAAACTGCCT
ATTCCCAGCAGCGCTTCCCTCCACCGCAGGAGCTATCTCAAGATTCATTTGGGTCTCAGGCATCCTCAGC
TCCTAGCATGACAAGCTCTAAAGGAGGGCAAGAAGATATGAACCTGAGCCTTCAGTCAAGACCCAGTTCT
CTCCCAGACTTGTCAGGTTCTATAGATGACCTCCCCATGGGGACAGAAGGAGCTCTGAGTCCTGGAGTGA
GCACATCAGGGATTTCCAGCAGCCAAGGAGAGCAGAGTAATCCAGCTCAGTCTCCTTTCTCTCCTCATAC
CTCCCCTCACCTGCCTGGCATCCGAGGCCCTTCCCCGTCCCCTGTTGGCTCTCCCGCCAGTGTTGCTCAG
TCTCGCTCAGGACCACTCTCGCCTGCTGCAGTGCCAGGCAACCAGATGCCACCTCGGCCACCCAGTGGCC
AGTCGGACAGCATCATGCATCCTTCCATGAACCAATCAAGCATTGCCCAAGATCGAGGTTATATGCAGAG
GAACCCCCAGATGCCCCAGTACAGTTCCCCCCAGCCCGGCTCAGCCTTATCTCCGCGTCAGCCTTCCGGA
GGACAGATACACACAGGCATGGGCTCCTACCAGCAGAACTCCATGGGGAGCTATGGTCCCCAGGGGGGTC
AGTATGGCCCACAAGGTGGCTACCCCAGGCAGCCAAACTATAATGCCTTGCCCAATGCCAACTACCCCAG
TGCAGGCATGGCTGGAGGCATAAACCCCATGGGTGCCGGAGGTCAAATGCATGGACAGCCTGGCATCCCA
CCTTATGGCACACTCCCTCCAGGGAGGATGAGTCACGCCTCCATGGGCAACCGGCCTTATGGCCCTAACA
TGGCCAATATGCCACCTCAGGTTGGGTCAGGGATGTGTCCCCCACCAGGGGGCATGAACCGGAAAACCCA
AGAAACTGCTGTCGCCATGCATGTTGCTGCCAACTCTATCCAAAACAGGCCGCCAGGCTACCCCAATATG
AATCAAGGGGGCATGATGGGAACTGGACCTCCTTATGGACAAGGGATTAATAGTATGGCTGGCATGATCA
ACCCTCAGGGACCCCCATATTCCATGGGTGGAACCATGGCCAACAATTCTGCAGGGATGGCAGCCAGCCC
AGAGATGATGGGCCTTATGAAAATGCAGAAGGCAGGTCCCCCAGTACCTGCCTCGCACATAGCACCTGCC
CCTGTGCAGCCCCCCATGATTCGGCGGGATATCACCTTCCCACCTGGCTCTGTTGAAGCCACACAGCCTG
TGTTGAAGCAGAGGAGGCGGCTCACAATGAAAGACATTGGAACCCCGGAGGCATGGCGGGTAATGATGTC
CCTCAAGTCTGGTCTCCTGGCAGAGAGCACATGGGCATTAGATACCATCAACATCCTGCTGTATGATGAC
AACAGCATCATGACCTTCAACCTCAGTCAGCTCCCAGGGTTGCTAGAGCTCCTTGTAGAATATTTCCGAC
GATGCCTGATTGAGATCTTTGGCATTTTAAAGGAGTATGAGGTGGGTGACCCAGGACAGAGAACGCTACT
GGATCCTGGGAGGTTCAGCAAGGTGTCTAGTCCAGCTCCCATGGAGGGTGGGGAAGAAGAAGAAGAACTT
CTAGGTCCTAAACTAGAAGAGGAAGAAGAAGAGGAAGTAGTTGAAAATGATGAGGAGATAGCCTTTTCAG
GCAAGGACAAGCCAGCTTCAGAGAATAGTGAGGAGAAGCTGATCAGTAAGTTTGACAAGCTTCCAGTAAA
GATCGTACAGAAGAATGATCCATTTGTGGTGGACTGCTCAGATAAGCTTGGGCGTGTGCAGGAGTTTGAC
AGTGGCCTGCTGCACTGGCGGATTGGTGGGGGGGACACCACTGAGCATATCCAGACCCACTTCGAGAGCA
AGACAGAGCTGCTGCCTTCCCGGCCTCACGCACCCTGCCCACCAGCCCCTCGGAAGCATGTGACAACAGC
AGAGGGTACACCAGGGACAACAGACCAGGAGGGGCCCCCACCTGATGGACCTCCAGAAAAACGGATCACA
GCCACTATGGATGACATGTTGTCTACTCGGTCTAGCACCTTGACCGAGGATGGAGCTAAGAGTTCAGAGG
CCATCAAGGAGAGCAGCAAGTTTCCATTTGGCATTAGCCCAGCACAGAGCCACCGGAACATCAAGATCCT
AGAGGACGAACCCCACAGTAAGGATGAGACCCCACTGTGTACCCTTCTGGACTGGCAGGATTCTCTTGCC
AAGCGCTGCGTCTGTGTGTCCAATACCATTCGAAGCCTGTCATTTGTGCCAGGCAATGACTTTGAGATGT
CCAAACACCCAGGGCTGCTGCTCATCCTGGGCAAGCTGATCCTGCTGCACCACAAGCACCCAGAACGGAA
GCAGGCACCACTAACTTATGAAAAGGAGGAGGAACAGGACCAAGGGGTGAGCTGCAACAAAGTGGAGTGG
TGGTGGGACTGCTTGGAGATGCTCCGGGAAAACACCTTGGTTACACTCGCCAACATCTCGGGGCAGTTGG
ACCTATCTCCATACCCCGAGAGCATTTGCCTGCCTGTCCTGGACGGACTCCTACACTGGGCAGTTTGCCC
TTCAGCTGAAGCCCAGGACCCCTTTTCCACCCTGGGCCCCAATGCCGTCCTTTCCCCGCAGAGACTGGTC
TTGGAAACCCTCAGCAAACTCAGCATCCAGGACAACAATGTGGACCTGATTCTGGCCACACCCCCCTTCA
GCCGCCTGGAGAAGTTGTATAGCACTATGGTGCGCTTCCTCAGTGACCGAAAGAACCCGGTGTGCCGGGA
GATGGCTGTGGTACTGCTGGCCAACCTGGCTCAGGGGGACAGCCTGGCAGCTCGTGCCATTGCAGTGCAG
AAGGGCAGTATCGGCAACCTCCTGGGCTTCCTAGAGGACAGCCTTGCCGCCACACAGTTCCAGCAGAGCC
AGGCCAGCCTCCTCCACATGCAGAACCCACCCTTTGAGCCAACTAGTGTGGACATGATGCGGCGGGCTGC
CCGCGCGCTGCTTGCCTTGGCCAAGGTGGACGAGAACCACTCAGAGTTTACTCTGTACGAATCACGGCTG
TTGGACATCTCGGTATCACCGCTGATGAATAGCCTCGTGTCACAAGTCATTTGTGATGTACTGTTTTTGA
TTGGCCAGTCCACCGGTGACTACAAAGACCATGACGGTGATTATAAAGATCATGATATCGATTACAAGGA
TGACGATGACAAGTGAACGCGTTAGTGCGGATCCTAGTGCGAATTCTAGTGCGTCGACTCTAGCAACGGT
TTCCCTCTAGCGGGATCAATTCCGCCCCCCCCCCCTAACGTTACTGGCCGAAGCCGCTTGGAATAAGGCC
GGTGTGCGTTTGTCTATATGTTATTTTCCACCATATTGCCGTCTTTTGGCAATGTGAGGGCCCGGAAACC
TGGCCCTGTCTTCTTGACGAGCATTCCTAGGGGTCTTTCCCCTCTCGCCAAAGGAATGCAAGGTCTGTTG
AATGTCGTGAAGGAAGCAGTTCCTCTGGAAGCTTCTTGAAGACAAACAACGTCTGTAGCGACCCTTTGCA
GGCAGCGGAACCCCCCACCTGGCGACAGGTGCCTCTGCGGCCAAAAGCCACGTGTATAAGATACACCTGC
AAAGGCGGCACAACCCCAGTGCCACGTTGTGAGTTGGATAGTTGTGGAAAGAGTCAAATGGCTCTCCTCA
AGCGTATTCAACAAGGGGCTGAAGGATGCCCAGAAGGTACCCCATTGTATGGGATCTGATCTGGGGCCTC
GGTGCACATGCTTTACATGTGTTTAGTCGAGGTTAAAAAAACGTCTAGGCCCCCCGAACCACGGGGACGT
GGTTTTCCTTTGAAAAACACGATAATACCATGGTCATGAAAACATTTAACATTTCTCAACAAGATCTAGA
ATTAGTAGAAGTAGCGACAGAGAAGATTACAATGCTTTATGAGGATAATAAACATCATGTGGGAGCGGCA
ATTCGTACGAAAACAGGAGAAATCATTTCGGCAGTACATATTGAAGCGTATATAGGACGAGTAACTGTTT
GTGCAGAAGCCATTGCGATTGGTAGTGCAGTTTCGAATGGACAAAAGGATTTTGACACGATTGTAGCTGT
TAGACACCCTTATTCTGACGAAGTAGATAGAAGTATTCGAGTGGTAAGTCCTTGTGGTATGTGTAGGGAG
TTGATTTCAGACTATGCACCAGATTGTTTTGTGTTAATAGAAATGAATGGCAAGTTAGTCAAAACTACGA
TTGAAGAACTCATTCCACTCAAATATACCCGAAATTAAAAGTCGAGATGCATCGATGATCTAGAGCTCGC
TGATCAGCCTCGACTGTGCCTTCTAGTTGCCAGCCATCTGTTGTTTGCCCCTCCCCCGTGCCTTCCTTGA
CCCTGGAAGGTGCCACTCCCACTGTCCTTTCCTAATAAAATGAGGAAATTGCATCGCATTGTCTGAGTAG
GTGTCATTCTATTCTGGGGGGTGGGGTGGGGCAGGACAGCAAGGGGGAGGATTGGGAAGACAATAGCAGG
CATGCTGGGGATGCGGTGGGCTCTATGGCTTCTGAGGCGGAAAGAACCTGCAGCCCAAGCTTGGCGTAAT
CATGGTCATAGCTGTTTCCTGTGTGAAATTGTTATCCGCTCACAATTCCACACAACATACGAGCCGGAAG
CATAAAGTGTAAAGCCTGGGGTGCCTAATGAGTGAGCTAACTCACATTAATTGCGTTGCGCTCACTGCCC
GCTTTCCAGTCGGGAAACCTGTCGTGCCAGCGGATCTTAAAAGTTTTGTTACTTTATAGAAGAAATTTTG
AGTTTTTGTTTTTTTTTAATAAATAAATAAACATAAATAAATTGTTTGTTGAATTTATTATTAGTATGTA
AGTGTAAATATAATAAAACTTAATATCTATTCAAATTAATAAATAAACCTCGATATACAGACCGATAAAA
CACATGCGTCAATTTTACGCATGATTATCTTTAACGTACGTCACAATATGATTATCTTTCTAGGGTTAAT
CTAGTATCGTAGATTAATTAATCCAGCTTTTGTTCCCTTTAGTGAGGGTTAATTGCGCGCTTGGCGTAAT
CATGGTCATAGCTGTTTCCTGTGTGAAATTGTTATCCGCTCACAATTCCACACAACATACGAGCCGGAAG
CATAAAGTGTAAAGCCTGGGGTGCCTAATGAGTGAGCTAACTCACATTAATTGCGTTGCGCTCACTGCCC
GCTTTCCAGTCGGGAAACCTGTCGTGCCAGCTGCATTAATGAATCGGCCAACGCGCGGGGAGAGGCGGTT
TGCGTATTGGGCGCTCTTCCGCTTCCTCGCTCACTGACTCGCTGCGCTCGGTCGTTCGGCTGCGGCGAGC
GGTATCAGCTCACTCAAAGGCGGTAATACGGTTATCCACAGAATCAGGGGATAACGCAGGAAAGAACATG
TGAGCAAAAGGCCAGCAAAAGGCCAGGAACCGTAAAAAGGCCGCGTTGCTGGCGTTTTTCCATAGGCTCC
GCCCCCCTGACGAGCATCACAAAAATCGACGCTCAAGTCAGAGGTGGCGAAACCCGACAGGACTATAAAG
ATACCAGGCGTTTCCCCCTGGAAGCTCCCTCGTGCGCTCTCCTGTTCCGACCCTGCCGCTTACCGGATAC
CTGTCCGCCTTTCTCCCTTCGGGAAGCGTGGCGCTTTCTCATAGCTCACGCTGTAGGTATCTCAGTTCGG
TGTAGGTCGTTCGCTCCAAGCTGGGCTGTGTGCACGAACCCCCCGTTCAGCCCGACCGCTGCGCCTTATC
CGGTAACTATCGTCTTGAGTCCAACCCGGTAAGACACGACTTATCGCCACTGGCAGCAGCCACTGGTAAC
AGGATTAGCAGAGCGAGGTATGTAGGCGGTGCTACAGAGTTCTTGAAGTGGTGGCCTAACTACGGCTACA
CTAGAAGAACAGTATTTGGTATCTGCGCTCTGCTGAAGCCAGTTACCTTCGGAAAAAGAGTTGGTAGCTC
TTGATCCGGCAAACAAACCACCGCTGGTAGCGGTGGTTTTTTTGTTTGCAAGCAGCAGATTACGCGCAGA
AAAAAAGGATCTCAAGAAGATCCTTTGATCTTTTCTACGGGGTCTGACGCTCAGTGGAACGAAAACTCAC
GTTAAGGGATTTTGGTCATGAGATTATCAAAAAGGATCTTCACCTAGATCCTTTTAAATTAAAAATGAAG
TTTTAAATCAATCTAAAGTATATATGAGTAAACTTGGTCTGACAGTTACCAATGCTTAATCAGTGAGGCA
CCTATCTCAGCGATCTGTCTATTTCGTTCATCCATAGTTGCCTGACTCCCCGTCGTGTAGATAACTACGA
TACGGGAGGGCTTACCATCTGGCCCCAGTGCTGCAATGATACCGCGAGACCCACGCTCACCGGCTCCAGA
TTTATCAGCAATAAACCAGCCAGCCGGAAGGGCCGAGCGCAGAAGTGGTCCTGCAACTTTATCCGCCTCC
ATCCAGTCTATTAATTGTTGCCGGGAAGCTAGAGTAAGTAGTTCGCCAGTTAATAGTTTGCGCAACGTTG
TTGCCATTGCTACAGGCATCGTGGTGTCACGCTCGTCGTTTGGTATGGCTTCATTCAGCTCCGGTTCCCA
ACGATCAAGGCGAGTTACATGATCCCCCATGTTGTGCAAAAAAGCGGTTAGCTCCTTCGGTCCTCCGATC
GTTGTCAGAAGTAAGTTGGCCGCAGTGTTATCACTCATGGTTATGGCAGCACTGCATAATTCTCTTACTG
TCATGCCATCCGTAAGATGCTTTTCTGTGACTGGTGAGTACTCAACCAAGTCATTCTGAGAATAGTGTAT
GCGGCGACCGAGTTGCTCTTGCCCGGCGTCAATACGGGATAATACCGCGCCACATAGCAGAACTTTAAAA
GTGCTCATCATTGGAAAACGTTCTTCGGGGCGAAAACTCTCAAGGATCTTACCGCTGTTGAGATCCAGTT
CGATGTAACCCACTCGTGCACCCAACTGATCTTCAGCATCTTTTACTTTCACCAGCGTTTCTGGGTGAGC
AAAAACAGGAAGGCAAAATGCCGCAAAAAAGGGAATAAGGGCGACACGGAAATGTTGAATACTCATACTC
TTCCTTTTTCAATATTATTGAAGCATTTATCAGGGTTATTGTCTCATGAGCGGATACATATTTGAATGTA
TTTAGAAAAATAAACAAATAGGGGTTCCGCGCACATTTCCCCGAAAAGTGCCACCTAAATTGTAAGCGTT
AATATTTTGTTAAAATTCGCGTTAAATTTTTGTTAAATCAGCTCATTTTTTAACCAATAGGCCGAAATCG
GCAAAATCCCTTATAAATCAAAAGAATAGACCGAGATAGGGT
[37 nt withheld, positions 11453-11489]
AAAGAACGTGGACTCCAACGTCAAAGG
[49 nt withheld, positions 11517-11565]
T
[91 nt withheld, positions 11567-11657]
G
[124 nt withheld, positions 11659-11782]
